Addgene plasmid #240523: pDestTol2CG2-itga11a-cFos:QF2
Purpose: Expresses QF2 in the fibroblasts of zebrafish along with the cardiac cmlc2:EGFP transgenesis marker
Depositing lab: Balázs Enyedi. Depositing organization: Semmelweis University. Publication: Fibroblasts promote osmotic surveillance by wound-induced unique calcium patterns. Fazekas L, Kaszas D, Vamosi B, Tamas SX, Szollosi T, Mihalyi V, Dehne FG, Vago-Kiss K, Al-Sheraji NM, Paulovits B, Roux BT, Enyedi B. J Cell Biol. 2026 Jan 5;225(1):e202501165. doi: 10.1083/jcb.202501165. Epub 2025 Oct 22. PubMed 41123438.
Backbone
  Vector backbone: pDestTol2CG2 (Tol2Kit#395)
  Total vector size (bp): 11226
  Vector type: Unspecified
Growth in bacteria
  Bacterial resistance: Ampicillin, 100 μg/mL
  Growth temperature: 37°C
  Growth strain: DH5alpha
  Copy number: Unknown
Gene/Insert
  Gene/Insert name: itga11a-cFos:QF2
  Species: Synthetic
  Insert size (bp): 1053
  Cloning method: Gateway Cloning
  Sequencing primers: 5′ T7
Terms and licenses: Academic/Nonprofit Terms; Industry Terms: Not Available to Industry
How to cite: pDestTol2CG2-itga11a-cFos:QF2 was a gift from Balázs Enyedi (Addgene plasmid # 240523 ; http://n2t.net/addgene:240523 ; RRID:Addgene_240523)
