[The description below was written by a language model from this plasmid's Addgene catalogue record and pLannotate feature annotations shown in this document.]
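Description:
pDestTol2CG2-itga11a-cFos:QF2 is a zebrafish transgenesis plasmid of about 11.2 kb, assembled by multisite Gateway recombination into the Tol2Kit destination vector pDestTol2CG2. It is propagated in E. coli through a high-copy ColE1/pUC-type origin with ampicillin selection (AmpR, β-lactamase). The backbone also retains pBluescript-derived remnants, including an M13/f1 origin fragment, lac promoter/operator pieces and T3/T7 promoters. A fragment annotated as medaka tyrosinase lies next to the cargo. It probably reflects the Tol2 transposon arm, since Tol2 was originally found inserted in that gene, but the feature table does not explicitly annotate the Tol2 ends.

The cargo sits between Gateway recombination scars. An attB4 to attB1 interval of roughly 3.5 kb holds the 5′ regulatory element, which the construct name identifies as itga11a sequence joined to a cFos element, presumably a minimal promoter. This region carries no annotation in the table, and the record gives no further details of it. The attB1 to attB2 interval of about 1.1 kb matches the stated 1053 bp insert, the QF2 transcriptional activator from the Q binary expression system, and is followed by SV40 polyadenylation signals. A separate, oppositely oriented EGFP cassette with its own SV40 poly(A) is the cmlc2:EGFP marker of the CG2 backbone. It gives green heart fluorescence for identifying transgenic embryos, although the cmlc2 promoter itself is not annotated.

According to the record, the plasmid expresses QF2 in zebrafish fibroblasts. It therefore serves as a driver construct, and lines carrying it can be combined with QUAS-controlled effector or reporter transgenes for fibroblast-specific expression. Genomic integration would typically rely on Tol2 transposase supplied separately.
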