Features (pLannotate 1.2.2; 25 found; start..end, strand, type, name):
     17..37      +  CDS            lacZα (fragment): LacZα fragment of β-galactosidase; lacZ fragment
     53..187     -  polyA_signal   SV40 poly(A) signal: SV40 polyadenylation signal
    210..293     -  CDS            large T antigen (fragment): large T antigen from SV40 (simian virus 40)
    309..441     +  polyA_signal   SV40 poly(A) signal: SV40 polyadenylation signal
    446..463     +  promoter       T7 promoter (fragment): promoter for bacteriophage T7 RNA polymerase
    489..1208    -  CDS            EGFP: the original enhanced GFP (Yang et al., 1996) mammalian codon-optimized
   2664..2704    -  misc_feature   MCS (fragment): pBluescript multiple cloning site
   2717..2735    -  promoter       T3 promoter: promoter for bacteriophage T3 RNA polymerase
   2778..2800    -  protein_bind   lac operator (fragment): The lac repressor binds to the lac operator to inhibit transcription in E. coli. This inhibition can be relieved by adding lactose or isopropyl-β-D-thiogalactopyranoside (IPTG). lac repressor encoded by lacI
   2804..2834    -  promoter       lac promoter: promoter for the E. coli lac operon
   2849..2870    -  protein_bind   CAP binding site: CAP binding activates transcription in the presence of cAMP. E. coli catabolite activator protein
   2883..2975    -  CDS            lacI (fragment): lac repressor; lacI; The lac repressor binds to the lac operator to inhibit transcription in E. coli. This inhibition can be relieved by adding lactose or isopropyl-β-D-thiogalactopyranoside (IPTG).
   3158..3746    -  rep_origin     ori: high-copy-number ColE1/pMB1/pBR322/pUC origin of replication
   3917..4777    -  CDS            AmpR: β-lactamase; bla; confers resistance to ampicillin, carbenicillin, and related antibiotics
   4778..4882    -  promoter       AmpR promoter: bla
   4908..5233    -  rep_origin     M13 ori (fragment) (sequence partly withheld): M13 bacteriophage origin of replication; arrow indicates direction of (+) strand synthesis
   5236..5520    +  CDS            tyr (fragment): TYRO_ORYLA - Also known as tyro. Experimental evidence at transcript level: Swiss-Prot protein existence level 2. This is a copper-containing oxidase that functions in the formation of pigments such as melanins and other polyphenolic compounds. From Oryzias latipes (Japanese rice fish) (Japanese killifish).
   6102..6122    +  protein_bind   attB4: mutant version of attB; core recombination site for the Gateway® BP reaction BP Clonase™
   6124..6142    +  promoter       T7 promoter: promoter for bacteriophage T7 RNA polymerase
   9357..9393    -  misc_feature   MCS (fragment): pBluescript multiple cloning site
   9639..9657    -  promoter       T3 promoter: promoter for bacteriophage T3 RNA polymerase
   9658..9678    +  protein_bind   attB1: mutant version of attB; core recombination site for the Gateway® BP reaction BP Clonase™
  10773..10793   -  protein_bind   attB2: mutant version of attB; core recombination site for the Gateway® BP reaction BP Clonase™
  10796..10930   -  polyA_signal   SV40 poly(A) signal: SV40 polyadenylation signal
  11017..11151   -  polyA_signal   SV40 poly(A) signal: SV40 polyadenylation signal
>Addgene plasmid #240523 | pDestTol2CG2-itga11a-cFos:QF2 | addgene full sequence | sequence record 485693 | Addgene NGS Result
TTATACATAGTTGATAATTCACTGGCCGTCGTTTTACGGTACCATCGATGATGATCCAGACATGATAAGA
TACATTGATGAGTTTGGACAAACCACAACTAGAATGCAGTGAAAAAAATGCTTTATTTGTGAAATTTGTG
ATGCTATTGCTTTATTTGTAACCATTATAAGCTGCAATAAACAAGTTAACAACAACAATTGCATTCATTT
TATGTTTCAGGTTCAGGGGGAGGTGTGGGAGGTTTTTTAAAGCAAGTAAAACCTCTACAAATGTGGTATG
GCTGATTATGATCCTCTAGATCAGATCTCTTGTTTATTGCAGCTTATAATGGTTACAAATAAAGCAATAG
CATCACAAATTTCACAAATAAAGCATTTTTTTCACTGCATTCTAGTTGTGGTTTGTCCAAACTCATCAAT
GTATCTTATCATGTCTGGATCTACGTAATACGACTCACTATAGTTCTAGAGGCTCGAGAGGGGCCGCTTT
ACTTGTACAGCTCGTCCATGCCGAGAGTGATCCCGGCGGCGGTCACGAACTCCAGCAGGACCATGTGATC
GCGCTTCTCGTTGGGGTCTTTGCTCAGGGCGGACTGGGTGCTCAGGTAGTGGTTGTCGGGCAGCAGCACG
GGGCCGTCGCCGATGGGGGTGTTCTGCTGGTAGTGGTCGGCGAGCTGCACGCTGCCGTCCTCGATGTTGT
GGCGGATCTTGAAGTTCACCTTGATGCCGTTCTTCTGCTTGTCGGCCATGATATAGACGTTGTGGCTGTT
GTAGTTGTACTCCAGCTTGTGCCCCAGGATGTTGCCGTCCTCCTTGAAGTCGATGCCCTTCAGCTCGATG
CGGTTCACCAGGGTGTCGCCCTCGAACTTCACCTCGGCGCGGGTCTTGTAGTTGCCGTCGTCCTTGAAGA
AGATGGTGCGCTCCTGGACGTAGCCTTCGGGCATGGCGGACTTGAAGAAGTCGTGCTGCTTCATGTGGTC
GGGGTAGCGGCTGAAGCACTGCACGCCGTAGGTCAGGGTGGTCACGAGGGTGGGCCAGGGCACGGGCAGC
TTGCCGGTGGTGCAGATGAACTTCAGGGTCAGCTTGCCGTAGGTGGCATCGCCCTCGCCCTCGCCGGACA
CGCTGAACTTGTGGCCGTTTACGTCGCCGTCCAGCTCGACCAGGATGGGCACCACCCCGGTGAACAGCTC
CTCGCCCTTGCTCACCATGGTCACTGTCTGCTTTGCTGTTGGTCTGGGCTCCTGGGTCACTGGCTTACTA
ATGGAGTCTTTATGTATGAGGACTCTTATCAATTGTTCTTCTATAAAGGTCTGCAGTGTTTCTGTTCGTC
CCCTACATGGACACCCAGAGCCTCCTAAATACAGGAGCCCTGATAACTGCACAAGTGCTCAGATTCCAGC
AGGGTGGAAAATGAGATAAAGTGTGCAGATGGGGAGGGGGACGTGAATGAGAGATTTGAGGGATGAAAAG
GATGGATGAACGCATTGAAAATAGCCCCTTTCACAAAATAATACCAGTAAATTGTCATATAATTAATGAC
CAGACCTTTACCTGTAAATGATGTGATGTTCATATACAGAAGAATGCCAACAATTTACAGATGATTTTAC
AAATTCTTAATTTTCCTTTTCTAAATGGATTTGTTCACACATTATCTCTTCAAAGCAATTGAATTTTCTG
GAAAAGATTGGCTGTGTGTGTAAAAGGTGCTACTGAGGAATTTAATGTGACATGGAATGAAGCAAACAGC
AGCCTAAGACAGGATGGCAGGAAAAATGTCACATGTTTAAAATAAGAGTGAAACCAACGACCTGGACTTA
TAGAGACTGTGTGTCCTTAGGCAAAGCTCTTGTACAAACAGTGCTTGTGACTGTGAAATTCGGGGTTTGC
CTGGATTGTGTTAAATGTGTGCTTGGATGTATCATAAAAAAGAATCGGTTCTCTGTATTTGACATTTTCT
GTAATTTATCTAAAGTTACAACTGGCTATGCCTGATTTTTATCACTATTGAATCAATCATTTTAAAGAAT
GTTAAGTCTGCTGATTTGGAGAGCTCATTTACATTTATTTTGAATGTCTCTTATTTAACACAACTGATTT
AAGCTTTAGATCTGCGAAGATACGGCCACGGGTGCTCTTGATCCTGTGGCTGATTTTGGACTGTGCTGCT
CGCAGCTGCTGATGAATCACATACTTCCTCCATTTTCTTCCACTGATTGACTGTTATAATTTCCCTAATT
TCCAGGTCAAGGTGCTGTGCATTGTGGTAATAGATGTGACATGACGTCACTTCCAAAGGACCAATGAACA
TGTCTGACCAATTTCATATAATGTGAAAACGATTTTCATAGGCAGAATAAATAACATTTAAATTAAACTG
GGCATCAGCGCAATTCAATTGGTTTGGTAATAGCAAGGGAAAATAGAATGAAGTGATCTCCAAAAAATAA
GTACTTTTTGACTGTAAATAAAATTGTAAGGAGTAAAAAGTACTTTTTTTTCTAAAAAAATGTAATTAAG
TAAAAGTAAAAGTATTGATTTTTAATTGTACTCAAGTAAAGTAAAAATCCCCAAAAATAATACTTAAGTA
CAGTAATCAAGTAAAATTACTCAAGTACTTTACACCTCTGGTTCTTGACCCCCTACCTTCAGCAAGCCCA
GCAGATCCACTAGTTCTAGAGCGGCCGCCACCGCGGTGGAGCTCCAGCTTTTGTTCCCTTTAGTGAGGGT
TAATTGCGCGCTTGGCGTAATCATGGTCATAGCTGTTTCCTGTGTGAAATTGTTATCCGCTCACAATTCC
ACACAACATACGAGCCGGAAGCATAAAGTGTAAAGCCTGGGGTGCCTAATGAGTGAGCTAACTCACATTA
ATTGCGTTGCGCTCACTGCCCGCTTTCCAGTCGGGAAACCTGTCGTGCCAGCTGCATTAATGAATCGGCC
AACGCGCGGGGAGAGGCGGTTTGCGTATTGGGCGCTCTTCCGCTTCCTCGCTCACTGACTCGCTGCGCTC
GGTCGTTCGGCTGCGGCGAGCGGTATCAGCTCACTCAAAGGCGGTAATACGGTTATCCACAGAATCAGGG
GATAACGCAGGAAAGAACATGTGAGCAAAAGGCCAGCAAAAGGCCAGGAACCGTAAAAAGGCCGCGTTGC
TGGCGTTTTTCCATAGGCTCCGCCCCCCTGACGAGCATCACAAAAATCGACGCTCAAGTCAGAGGTGGCG
AAACCCGACAGGACTATAAAGATACCAGGCGTTTCCCCCTGGAAGCTCCCTCGTGCGCTCTCCTGTTCCG
ACCCTGCCGCTTACCGGATACCTGTCCGCCTTTCTCCCTTCGGGAAGCGTGGCGCTTTCTCATAGCTCAC
GCTGTAGGTATCTCAGTTCGGTGTAGGTCGTTCGCTCCAAGCTGGGCTGTGTGCACGAACCCCCCGTTCA
GCCCGACCGCTGCGCCTTATCCGGTAACTATCGTCTTGAGTCCAACCCGGTAAGACACGACTTATCGCCA
CTGGCAGCAGCCACTGGTAACAGGATTAGCAGAGCGAGGTATGTAGGCGGTGCTACAGAGTTCTTGAAGT
GGTGGCCTAACTACGGCTACACTAGAAGAACAGTATTTGGTATCTGCGCTCTGCTGAAGCCAGTTACCTT
CGGAAAAAGAGTTGGTAGCTCTTGATCCGGCAAACAAACCACCGCTGGTAGCGGTGGTTTTTTTGTTTGC
AAGCAGCAGATTACGCGCAGAAAAAAAGGATCTCAAGAAGATCCTTTGATCTTTTCTACGGGGTCTGACG
CTCAGTGGAACGAAAACTCACGTTAAGGCATTTTGGTCATGAGATTATCAAAAAGGATCTTCACCTAGAT
CCTTTTAAATTAAAAATGAAGTTTTAAATCAATCTAAAGTATATATGAGTAAACTTGGTCTGACAGTTAC
CAATGCTTAATCAGTGAGGCACCTATCTCAGCGATCTGTCTATTTCGTTCATCCATAGTTGCCTGACTCC
CCGTCGTGTAGATAACTACGATACGGGAGGGCTTACCATCTGGCCCCAGTGCTGCAATGATACCGCGAGA
CCCACGCTCACCGGCTCCAGATTTATCAGCAATAAACCAGCCAGCCGGAAGGGCCGAGCGCAGAAGTGGT
CCTGCAACTTTATCCGCCTCCATCCAGTCTATTAATTGTTGCCGGGAAGCTAGAGTAAGTAGTTCGCCAG
TTAATAGTTTGCGCAACGTTGTTGCCATTGCTACAGGCATCGTGGTGTCACGCTCGTCGTTTGGTATGGC
TTCATTCAGCTCCGGTTCCCAACGATCAAGGCGAGTTACATGATCCCCCATGTTGTGCAAAAAAGCGGTT
AGCTCCTTCGGTCCTCCGATCGTTGTCAGAAGTAAGTTGGCCGCAGTGTTATCACTCATGGTTATGGCAG
CACTGCATAATTCTCTTACTGTCATGCCATCCGTAAGATGCTTTTCTGTGACTGGTGAGTACTCAACCAA
GTCATTCTGAGAATAGTGTATGCGGCGACCGAGTTGCTCTTGCCCGGCGTCAATACGGGATAATACCGCG
CCACATAGCAGAACTTTAAAAGTGCTCATCATTGGAAAACGTTCTTCGGGGCGAAAACTCTCAAGGATCT
TACCGCTGTTGAGATCCAGTTCGATGTAACCCACTCGTGCACCCAACTGATCTTCAGCATCTTTTACTTT
CACCAGCGTTTCTGGGTGAGCAAAAACAGGAAGGCAAAATGCCGCAAAAAAGGGAATAAGGGCGACACGG
AAATGTTGAATACTCATACTCTTCCTTTTTCAATATTATTGAAGCATTTATCAGGGTTATTGTCTCATGA
GCGGATACATATTTGAATGTATTTAGAAAAATAAACAAATAGGGGTTCCGCGCACATTTCCCCGAAAAGT
GCCACCTAAATTGTAAGCGTTAATATTTTGTTAAAATTCGCGTTAAATTTTTGTTAAATCAGCTCATTTT
TTAACCAATAGGCCGAAATCGGCAAAATCCCTTATAAATCAAAAGAATAGACCGAGATAGGGT
[37 nt withheld, positions 5034-5070]
AAAGAACGTGGACTCCAACGTCAAAGG
[49 nt withheld, positions 5098-5146]
T
[86 nt withheld, positions 5148-5233]
GCTGGCTAAGAACTCATCAGCCTCCCCGGTCCATCTACCCACGTACCAATGCACCAATTGGCCACAATGA
CGGCTACTACATGGTGCCATTCCTTCCTCTTTATAGGAATGGAGACTACCTCCTGTCCAACAATGCTCTT
GGATACGAGTACGCCTACCTGTTGGACCCAGGTCATTGCACAACACCAGAAATGCCCTCTGATCTGCAAA
AGACGTGAATATCTGTTCAGACACCCATATCCACTCTGTTCCACACAGGTCAGAGGTTTGTCCAGGAGTT
CTTGACAGAGGTGTAAAAAGTACTCAAAAATTTTACTCAAGTGAAAGTACAAGTACTTAGGGAAAATTTT
ACTCAATTAAAAGTAAAAGTATCTGGCTAGAATCTTACTTGAGTAAAAGTAAAAAAGTACTCCATTAAAA
TTGTACTTGAGTATTAAGGAAGTAAAAGTAAAAGCAAGAAAGAAAACTAGAGATTCTTGTTTAAGCTTTT
AATCTCAAAAAACATTAAATGAAATGCATACAAGGTTTTATCCTGCTTTAGAACTGTTTGTATTTAATTA
TCAAACTATAAGACAGACAATCTAATGCCAGTACACGCTACTCAAAGTTGTAAAACCTCAGATTTAACTT
CAGTAGAAGCTGATTCTCAAAATTGTTAGTGTCAAGCCTAGCTCTTTTGGGGCTGAAAAGCAATCCTGCA
GTGCTGAAAAGCCTCTCACAGGCAGCCGATGCGGGAAGAGGTGTATTAGTCTTGATAGAGAGGCTGCAAA
TAGCAGGAAACGTGAGCAGAGACTCCCTGGTGTCTGAAACACAGGCCAGATGGGCCCTCGAGCAGGAAAC
AGCTATGACCATGATTACGCCAAGCTATCAACTTTGTATAGAAAAGTTGGTAATACGACTCACTATAGGG
CGAATTGGGTACCGAATTGCTCTGCTTTGATGGAAATATTTGATGAAAGGAAAGACAGATGACTTTTTAA
GTACTCTTAATGAATGCAGCGCTCTTTACTTTGGTCATTTTTGTTTTAAGCAAAATCAGCTCAGTGTTGA
TCAGATGTTTGGTCTCTTTGGTTTCAAACTTAAGGCACATACATAGTAGAAACTGCAACATCCTCATACT
ATTAAGAATTTATATATTCTTTATTAATCGTGTGTTCAATAGTATGTAACATTGATTTTTCAACTCAGAT
CTTCCTCCACAATTTGGTGGATTAGTTTTCTGGCAGTCAGAAGGTCGTGAGTTCTTTAATGTGCTTCTTT
AATGTTTTATTGTTTATCTATAATATTGGGTATCATGGATTTTGAGTATATAATGGTACAAATAATGAGA
TAAAAATGTATTTTTATTGTTTTGGACAGTCGGAATTCCAGACATGAATAAGTGAATGATGATAATTGAA
TATTATTTTCCTATACAATGGAGATAATGCTTTTAAAGGTAAAGGAAATATTTAAATATCTGTGGTTAAT
TACAGTATAGTAAAAACGAGTTTTTAATTATTAAGTGGTCGTCTAATTAATGACATAATGTGATTGACTT
TTGCACATTGGAGGAAGGATGACACTATGGCTGAAGTATTTCCTGACAGGTAATGTTCTGTTTTAAAATT
ATTTAGTCACGCAAAGCTGATGTGGATTGTGCTGTTTTACGAGTGAGTTATATGCACAGAAGTGTTGTTC
ACCAACTTAAATCCTCCGGCAAAACGTTGATGTGACTATTTTCAGTTTCATAAGGGACCTTTTACAGCAT
CGACAGATTATTATTTAGTTTAACAACAAAGCATCAGTTAATAGAGCTATTCCTCCGAGCCTGCTTTGGT
TCATTTTTGAACAATGACACCCTATAATTTTTATCATGCTACTTTGAATATTTGATATGAAATAGCACGC
AAGTATGGCTTAGTAATAAGTGTAATTTTTGCACGCCGCCAGCCAACCACTAACTACATTTCTAGCTGGC
GAATGACATTAACTAATAGGTTGTCTGCTGTCATCTTTAAGGTGCGCACGTTTGTGTGCATGCAAAAGCA
TGGCTTTGGACAGCAGGGGAGGGACTTTGTTTTAAAGATATCATGCTAGCCGGTTAGTATTTTGGCATAT
CACCTACTACACCCTTAATGAGTGCTAATGATGACCTTTTGAATGATAATATTAACTATGTAGATTAACG
CACCAAAAATGTAAAACCGCGAGCCCTGAACGTGATAGTTTTCTGAAATAAAATCCATGTTTACACCAAA
GATGGTTGCTATAACTATAGTGATGACGATATTAACAATGCACAATAATTAAATAATGTGCTTTAACTAC
TATAAAATTCATTAATGAAATTGACCTGGGCGTCACGGTAGCGCAATGTTTAGCACAATCGCCTCACAGT
AAGAAGGTCACTGGTTCGAGCCTGGGCTGGGTCAGTTGGCATTTCTGTCTGGAGATTGCATGTTCTCCCC
GTATTTGCATGCTCCAGTTTACCCCACAAGTCCAAAGACATGTGGTATAGGTGAATTGAAAAGGCTAAAT
TGTCCCTAGTGCATGTGTGTGAATGAGTGTGCATGGATGTTTACCATTGATGGGTTGCAGATGAAAGGAC
ATAATCTGCGTAAAACATATGCTGGATAAGTTGGTGGTTCATTCCACTGTGTACAGCCTTTAAAGGGATA
GTTCACCTAAAATTGAAATATCTGTCATCGTTTACTCACCCTTCACATATAACAAACCAGTTTGAGTTTC
TTTTTTCTGTTGAACACAAAAAAGAAGTGATTTTGATAAATGGAAACCTGCAACCATTGACTCCTATCGT
ATTTGTTTTTCATACTATGGGTGGTTACACATGGTTGCAGGTTTCTTTAATTTATCATGTATAATATATG
TCTTGTGGCATGGTGGCTCAGTGGTTAGCACTGTTGCCTCACAGCAAGAAGGTCACTGGGTTGAGTCCCA
GCTGGGCCAGATAGCATTTCTGTGTGGTGTTTGCATGTTTACCCTGTGTTGGTGCGTGTTTCCCCCGGTG
CTCCGGTTTCCCCCACAATTTAAAGACATGTGATATAGATGAATTGAATAAACTAAATTGGCCATATGAG
TGTGTGAATGAGAGTGTATGGCTGTTTCGCAGTACTGGGTTGCAGCTAGAAGGGCATTCGCTGCGTAAAA
CACATGCTGGAATAGTTGCTGGTTCATTCCTCTGTCACAACTTATAAAATAGAGACTAAGCTTAAGGAAA
ATGAATGAATGAATATACTGTATGTATTTTTAAATATATCTTCTTTGTTCAACACAAAAAAATGAGCTCC
ATAAAGATTTGGAAACACTTGAGGGTGAGTAAATAAACATTTTGTGGTGAAATTTGCTTTTAAGTCTGAC
AGTTGTCTTGTGAAGTATATAAACAGGATATTATGCATGTGTTTGGTAGTTTAATTGTAAGATTACATTT
ACACTGCATGTTCATTTTGACCAAAAACTAAGCAACAGCGGTTTTGATATTTTCAAGGTCAAGTTGAAAT
GGAGGTGGGCCATGTTTCACTATTAGAGCAGCCAGAACGTCAGTATTAGTCATTATATAATCTGTAATTA
TATGCTTGGGTAGCGTGGTTTGGATGGTGTCTGAGGTTCTGCTGTGAGTTTGTCAGTGGGCTTTATATGG
TAACTTGCAGCTACAGTATGTTAACCACAAATCTCGGCATCAGTCAACTTGGAGGGCATCTTCTCCGAAA
GTATGCAGCCTAAAATGCATGTTAAGCGAATTACAAAATTACGGAAGATCAGGTTTTGCCATAGAGGTGA
TATACAGTGATCCCTAAAACCTGAATTTCCATATTCAAAGCATTTAGCAATGAGCTCATAAGAAAGTGAC
CCAAACTCCAACGTAGATGGACAGACACACAGAGGGAGGAAGTAAAAGAGAGAGAAAGAAAAAGAGAAAA
GATCTGTCTGCTGGCTGAATGAGCACCTCCTTTTGGTTCGGCCACAGTCCCCTCCTCCCTGCTTCAGATA
TAGAGTGTTTTTAGGAGCAGTAGAGTCAATCAGAGCCGGGTGTACAGGAGAGCGCACTGTCAGGATATTT
CATCCTTCTGCACACACACACATACACCAACACACACATTTTCTTACGTTCTCCCTCTCCAACGGATCCA
CTAGTTCTAGAGCGGCCGCCACCGCGGTGGCCAGTGACGTAGGAAGTCCATCCATTCACAGCGCTTCTAT
AAAGGCGCCAGCTGAGGCGCCTACTACTCCAACCGCGACTGCAGCGAGCAACTGAGAAGACTGGATAGAG
CCGGCGGTTCCGCGAACGAGCAGTGACCGCGCTCCCACCCAGCTCTGCTCTGCAGCTCCCACCAGTGTCT
ACCCCTGGACCCCTTGCCGGGCTTTCCCCAAACTTCCCACCGCGGTGGAGCTCCAGCTTTTGTTCCCTTT
AGTGAGGGTTAATTCAAGTTTGTACAAAAAAGCAGGCTCAACATGCCACCCAAGCGCAAAACGCTTAACG
CTGCGGCTGAGGCTAACGCTCATGCCGACGGACACGCCGACGGAAACGCCGACGGACACGTGGCCAATAC
GGCCGCGTCCTCGAATAATGCGAGGTTCGCTGATCTCACTAACATCGATACTCCGGGTCTGGGACCCACA
ACTACGACCCTGCTCGTGGAACCAGCACGCTCAAAGCGTCAACGAGTGTCCCGCGCATGCGACCAGTGCC
GTGCAGCCCGAGAGAAATGCGACGGAATACAGCCTGCGTGTTTCCCGTGCGTTTCCCAGGGAAGGTCCTG
CACTTATCAGGCTTCGCCGAAAAAGAGGGGAGTTCAAACCGGTTATATTCGTACGCTGGAGCTCGCCCTC
GCCTGGATGTTTGAAAATGTCGCGCGTTCCGAAGATGCCTTGCATAACCTCCTCGTCCGTGACGCCGGAC
AAGGATCAGCTCTGCTCGTTGGTAAAGATTCGCCGGCTGCCGAGCGACTCCATGCCCGTTGGGCTACTAG
CCGTGTCAATAAGAGCATTACCCGCCTCCTCCGTCAGTTGGAGCTCCCTCCTACCGCCACGGCTACGGCC
TCGATAATGCCGCACGTGATGGAGCAGCCTCTCAGTACCAGCATTAACCCCGTCAACGACCGCTTCAACG
GTATTCCCAACCCCACTCCGTATAACTCCGATGCAGCTCTCGATGCTATCACTCAGACCAACGATTATGG
AAGCGTAAATACACATGGTATCCTCTCTACTTACCCGCCACCGGCTACGCACCTTAATGAAGCTTCCGTC
GCTCTCGCTCCCGGTGGCGCCCCCCCCCGACCGCCTCCTCCGTATGTTGACAGCACGACCAATCACCCGC
CGTACCACTCGAATCTGGTTCCAATGGCGAACTTTGGTTACTCGACCGTTGATTACGATGCCATGGTTGA
CGATTTGGCTAGCATTGAATACACGGACGCTGTGGATGTCGACCCACAGTTTATGACCAATCTGGGATTC
GTTCCTGGATGTAACTTCTCCGACATTAATACATACGAACAGTGATGACGTCTATCGATACCGTCGACTA
AAGCCAACCCAGCTTTCTTGTACAAAGTGGGGGATCCAGACATGATAAGATACATTGATGAGTTTGGACA
AACCACAACTAGAATGCAGTGAAAAAAATGCTTTATTTGTGAAATTTGTGATGCTATTGCTTTATTTGTA
ACCATTATAAGCTGCAATAAACAAGTTAACAACAACAATTGCATTCATTTTATGTTTCAGGTTCAGGGGG
AGGTGTGGGAGGTTTTTTNCCAACTTTMTTRTACAAAGTGGGGGATCCAGACATGATAAGATACATTGAT
GAGTTTGGACAAACCACAACTAGAATGCAGTGAAAAAAATGCTTTATTTGTGAAATTTGTGATGCTATTG
CTTTATTTGTAACCATTATAAGCTGCAATAAACAAGTTAACAACAACAATTGCATTCATTTTATGTTTCA
GGTTCAGGGGGAGGTGTGGGAGGTTTTTTCCAACTTTA
